>Addgene plasmid #31432 | Ube2w | addgene partial sequence | sequence record 37923 | Gal4-AD 5'-AATACCACTACAATGGAT-3'
CTCTATGGCTTACCCATACGATGTTCCAGATTACGCTAGCTTGGGTGGTCATATGGCCATGGAGGCCGGA
TCTACAAGTTTGTACAAAAAAGCAGGCTCCGCGGCCGCCCCCTTCACCATGGCGTCAATGCAGACCACAG
GAAGGAGGGTGGAAGTATGGTTTCCAAAACGACTACAGAAAGAACTGTTGGCTTTGCAAAATGACCCACC
TCCTGGAATGACCTTAAATGAGAAGAGTGTTCAAAATTCAATTACACAGTGGATTGTAGACATGGAAGGT
GCACCAGGTACCTTATATGAAGGGGAAAAATTTCAACTTCTATTTAAATTTAGTAGTCGATATCCTTTTG
ACTCTCCTCAGGTCATGTTTACTGGTGAAAATATTCCTGTTCATCCTCATGTTTATAGCAATGGTCATAT
CTGTTTATCCATTCTAACAGAAGACTGGTCCCCAGCGCTCTCAGTCCAATCAGTTTGTCTTAGCATTATT
AGCATGCTTTCCAGCTGCAAGGAAAAGAGACGACCACCGGATAATTCTTTTTATGTGCGAACATGTAACA
AGAATCCAAAGAAAACAAAATGGTGGTATCATGATGATACTTGTTGAAAGGGTGGGCGCGCCGACCCAGC
TTTCTTGTACAAAGTGGTCTCGAGAGATCTATGAATCGTAGATACTGAAAAACCCCGCAGTTCACTTCAA
CTGTGCATCGTGCACC
