[The description below was written by a language model from this plasmid's Addgene catalogue record.]
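Description:
Ube2w is a yeast expression plasmid built on the pACT2 backbone (about 8.1 kb without insert), a commercial vector generally used as the "prey" plasmid in GAL4-based yeast two-hybrid systems. It carries an insert of roughly 400 bp encoding the human ubiquitin-conjugating enzyme (E2) UBE2W, also known as UBC16, introduced by restriction enzyme cloning. The record lists an HA epitope tag supplied by the backbone at the N terminus of the insert. The use of a GAL4 activation domain sequencing primer is consistent with the usual pACT2 layout, in which the cloned open reading frame is expressed as a fusion to the GAL4 activation domain followed by the HA tag.

In bacteria the plasmid is selected with ampicillin; its copy number is recorded as unknown. The catalogue entry does not state the yeast promoter, the yeast origin of replication or the yeast selection marker, and no feature table is provided, so these elements cannot be confirmed from the record, although pACT2-type vectors conventionally rely on an auxotrophic marker for maintenance in yeast.

The associated study concerns how interactions between E2 enzymes and the BRCA1 RING domain determine whether mono-ubiquitin or particular polyubiquitin chain linkages are made. This suggests the construct was used to test UBE2W for interaction with a RING-containing bait in a two-hybrid assay. The HA tag would also allow immunodetection of the fusion protein to verify its expression in yeast.
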