Addgene plasmid #31432: Ube2w
Depositing lab: Rachel Klevit. Depositing organization: University of Washington. Publication: E2-BRCA1 RING interactions dictate synthesis of mono- or specific polyubiquitin chain linkages. Christensen DE, Brzovic PS, Klevit RE. Nat Struct Mol Biol. 2007 Oct . 14(10):941-8. 10.1038/nsmb1295 PubMed 17873885.
Backbone
  Vector backbone: pACT2
  Backbone manufacturer: Clonetech
  Backbone size w/o insert (bp): 8100
  Vector type: Yeast Expression
Growth in bacteria
  Bacterial resistance: Ampicillin, 100 μg/mL
  Growth temperature: 37°C
  Growth strain: DH5alpha
  Copy number: Unknown
Gene/Insert
  Gene/Insert name: Ubiquitin Conjugating Enzyme (alt name: UBE2w)
  Species: H. sapiens (human)
  Insert size (bp): 400
  Entrez Gene: UBE2W (a.k.a. UBC-16, UBC16)
  Tag / fusion protein: HA (N terminal on backbone)
  Cloning method: Restriction Enzyme
  Sequencing primers: 5′ GAL4 AD
Terms and licenses: Academic/Nonprofit Terms; Industry Terms: Not Available to Industry
How to cite: Ube2w was a gift from Rachel Klevit (Addgene plasmid # 31432 ; http://n2t.net/addgene:31432 ; RRID:Addgene_31432)
